>Addgene plasmid #37502 | pBad His6 TEV LIC cloning vector (8B) | depositor full sequence | sequence record 47448 | pBad His6 TEV LIC cloning vector (8B) sequence 5684 bps
AATTCTTGAAGACGAAAGGGCCTCGTGATACGCCTATTTTTATAGGTTAATGTCATGATAATAATGGTTT
CTTAGACGTCAGGTGGCACTTTTCGGGGAAATGTGCGCGGAACCCCTATTTGTTTATTTTTCTAAATACA
TTCAAATATGTATCCGCTCATGAGACAATAACCCTGATAAATGCTTCAATAACATTGAAAAAGGAAGAGT
ATGAGTATTCAACATTTCCGTGTCGCCCTTATTCCCTTTTTTGCGGCATTTTGCCTTCCTGTTTTTGCTC
ACCCAGAAACGCTGGTGAAAGTAAAAGATGCTGAAGATCAGTTGGGTGCACGAGTGGGTTACATCGAACT
GGATCTCAACAGCGGTAAGATCCTTGAGAGTTTTCGCCCCGAAGAACGTTTTCCAATGATGAGCACTTTT
AAAGTTCTGCTATGTGGCGCGGTATTATCCCGTGTTGACGCCGGGCAAGAGCAACTCGGTCGCCGCATAC
ACTATTCTCAGAATGACTTGGTTGAGTACTCACCAGTCACAGAAAAGCATCTTACGGATGGCATGACAGT
AAGAGAATTATGCAGTGCTGCCATAACCATGAGTGATAACACTGCGGCCAACTTACTTCTGACAACGATC
GGAGGACCGAAGGAGCTAACCGCTTTTTTGCACAACATGGGGGATCATGTAACTCGCCTTGATCGTTGGG
AACCGGAGCTGAATGAAGCCATACCAAACGACGAGCGTGACACCACGATGCCTGCAGCAATGGCAACAAC
GTTGCGCAAACTATTAACTGGCGAACTACTTACTCTAGCTTCCCGGCAACAATTAATAGACTGGATGGAG
GCGGATAAAGTTGCAGGACCACTTCTGCGCTCGGCCCTTCCGGCTGGCTGGTTTATTGCTGATAAATCTG
GAGCCGGTGAGCGTGGGTCTCGCGGTATCATTGCAGCACTGGGGCCAGATGGTAAGCCCTCCCGTATCGT
AGTTATCTACACGACGGGGAGTCAGGCAACTATGGATGAACGAAATAGACAGATCGCTGAGATAGGTGCC
TCACTGATTAAGCATTGGTAACCCGGGACCAAGTTTACTCATATATACTTTAGATTGATTTAAAACTTCA
TTTTTAATTTAAAAGGATCTAGGTGAAGATCCTTTTTGATAATCTCATGACCAAAATCCCTTAACGTGAG
TTTTCGTTCCACTGAGCGTCAGACCCCGTAGAAAAGATCAAAGGATCTTCTTGAGATCCTTTTTTTCTGC
GCGTAATCTGCTGCTTGCAAACAAAAAAACCACCGCTACCAGCGGTGGTTTGTTTGCCGGATCAAGAGCT
ACCAACTCTTTTTCCGAAGGTAACTGGCTTCAGCAGAGCGCAGATACCAAATACTGTCCTTCTAGTGTAG
CCGTAGTTAGGCCACCACTTCAAGAACTCTGTAGCACCGCCTACATACCTCGCTCTGCTAATCCTGTTAC
CAGTGGCTGCTGCCAGTGGCGATAAGTCGTGTCTTACCGGGTTGGACTCAAGACGATAGTTACCGGATAA
GGCGCAGCGGTCGGGCTGAACGGGGGGTTCGTGCACACAGCCCAGCTTGGAGCGAACGACCTACACCGAA
CTGAGATACCTACAGCGTGAGCTATGAGAAAGCGCCACGCTTCCCGAAGGGAGAAAGGCGGACAGGTATC
CGGTAAGCGGCAGGGTCGGAACAGGAGAGCGCACGAGGGAGCTTCCAGGGGGAAACGCCTGGTATCTTTA
TAGTCCTGTCGGGTTTCGCCACCTCTGACTTGAGCGTCGATTTTTGTGATGCTCGTCAGGGGGGCGGAGC
CTATGGAAAAACGCCAGCAACGCGGCCTTTTTACGGTTCCTGGCCTTTTGCTGGCCTTTTGCTCACATGT
TCTTTCCTGCGTTATCCCCTGATTCTGTGGATAACCGTATTACCGCCTTTGAGTGAGCTGATACCGCTCG
CCGCAGCCGAACGACCGAGCGCAGCGAGTCAGTGAGCGAGGAAGCGGAAGAGCGCCTGATGCGGTATTTT
CTCCTTACGCATCTGTGCGGTATTTCACACCGCATATGGTGCACTCTCAGTACAATCTGCTCTGATGCCG
CATAGTTAAGCCAGTATACACTCCGCTATCGCTACGTGACTGGGTCATGGCTGCGCCCCGACACCCGCCA
ACACCCGCTGACGCGCCCTGACGGGCTTGTCTGCTCCCGGCATCCGCTTACAGACAAGCTGTGACCGTCT
CCGGGAGCTGCATGTGTCAGAGGTTTTCACCGTCATCACCGAAACGCGCGAGGCAGCTGCGGTAAAGCTC
ATCAGCGTGGTCGTGAAGCGATTCACAGATGTCTGCCTGTTCATCCGCGTCCAGCTCGTTGAGTTTCTCC
AGAAGCGTTAATGTCTGGCTTCTGATAAAGCGGGCCATGTTAAGGGCGGTTTTTTCCTGTTTGGTCACTG
ATGCCTCCGTGTAAGGGGGATTTCTGTTCATGGGGGTAATGATACCGATGAAACGAGAGAGGATGCTCAC
GATACGGGTTACTGATGATGAACATGCCCGGTTACTGGAACGTTGTGAGGGTAAACAACTGGCGGTATGG
ATGCGGCGGGACCAGAGAAAAATCACTCAGGGTCAATGCCAGCGCTTCGTTAATACAGATGTAGGTGTTC
CACAGGGTAGCCAGCAGCATCCTGCGATGCAGATCCGGAACATAATGGTGCAGGGCGCTGACTTCCGCGT
TTCCAGACTTTACGAAACACGGAAACCGAAGACCATTCATGTTGTTGCTCAGGTCGCAGACGTTTTGCAG
CAGCAGTCGCTTCACGTTCGCTCGCGTATCGGTGATTCATTCTGCTAACCAGTAAGGCAACCCCGCCAGC
CTAGCCGGGTCCTCAACGACAGGAGCACGATCATGCGCACCCGTGGCCAGGACCCAACGCTGCCCGAGAT
GCGCCGCGTGCGGCTGCTGGAGATGGCGGACGCGATGGATATGTTCTGCCAAGGGTTGGTTTGCGCATTC
ACAGTTCTCCGCAAGAATTGATTGGCTCCAATTCTTGGAGTGGTGAATCCGTTAGCGAGGTGCCGCCGGC
TTCCATTCAGGTCGAGGTGGCCCGGCTCCATGCACCGCGACGCAACGCGGGGAGGCAGACAAGGTATAGG
GCGGCGCCTACAATCCATGCCAACCCGTTCCATGTGCTCGCCGAGGCGGCATAAATCGCCGTGACGATCA
GCGGTCCAGTGATCGAAGTTAGGCTGGTAAGAGCCGCGAGCGATCCTTGAAGCTGTCCCTGATGGTCGTC
ATCTACCTGCCTGGACAGCATGGCCTGCAACGCGGGCATCCCGATGCCGCCGGAAGCGAGAAGAATCATA
ATGGGGAAGGCCATCCAGCCTCGCGTCGCGAACGCCAGCAAGACGTAGCCCAGCGCGTCGGCCGCCATGC
CGGCGATAATGGCCTGCTTCTCGCCGAAACGTTTGGTGGCGGGACCAGTGACGAAGGCTTGAGCGAGGGC
GTGCAAGATTCCGAATACCGCAAGCGACAGGCCGATCATCGTCGCGCTCCAGCGAAAGCGGTCCTCGCCG
AAAATGACCCAGAGCGCTGCCGGCACCTGTCCTACGAGTTGCATGATAAAGAAGACAGTCATAAGTGCGG
CGACGATAGTCATGCCCCGCGCCCACCGGAAGGAGCTGACTGGGTTGAAGGCTCTCAAGGGCATCGGTCG
ACGCTCTCCCTTATGCGACTCCTGCATTAGGAAGCAGCCCAGTAGTAGGTTGAGGCCGTTGAGCACCGCC
GCCGCAAGGAATGGTGCATGCAAGGAGATGGCGCCCAACAGTCCCCCGGCCACGGGGCCTGCCACCATAC
CCACGCCGAAACAAGCGCTCATGAGCCCGAAGTGGCGAGCCCGATCTTCCCCATCGGTGATGTCGGCGAT
ATAGGCGCCAGCAACCGCACCTGTGGCGCCGGTGATGCCGGCCACGATGCGTCCGGCGTAGAGGATCGCG
GCCGCCATAATGTGCCTGTCAAATGGACGAAGCAGGGATTCTGCAAACCCTATGCTACTCCCTCGAGCCG
TCAATTGTCTGATTCGTTACCAATTATGACAACTTGACGGCTACATCATTCACTTTTTCTTCACAACCGG
CACGGAACTCGCTCGGGCTGGCCCCGGTGCATTTTTTAAATACCCGCGAGAAATAGAGTTGATCGTCAAA
ACCAACATTGCGACCGACGGTGGCGATAGGCATCCGGGTGGTGCTCAAAAGCAGCTTCGCCTGGCTGATA
CGTTGGTCCTCGCGCCAGCTTAAGACGCTAATCCCTAACTGCTGGCGGAAAAGATGTGACAGACGCGACG
GCGACAAGCAAACATGCTGTGCGACGCTGGCTATATCAAAATTGCTGTCTGCCAGGTGATCGCTGATGTA
CTGACAAGCCTCGCGTACCCGATTATCCATCGGTGGATGGAGCGACTCGTTAATCGCTTCCATGCGCCGC
AGTAACAATTGCTCAAGCAGATTTATCGCCAGCAGCTCCGAATAGCGCCCTTCCCCTTGCCCGGCGTTAA
TGATTTGCCCAAACAGGTCGCTGAAATGCGGCTGGTGCGCTTCATCCGGGCGAAAGAACCCCGTATTGGC
AAAGATTGACGGCCAGTTAAGCCATTCATGCCAGTAGGCGCGCGGACGAAAGTAAACCCACTGGTGATAC
CATTCGCGAGCCTCCGGATGACGACCGTAGTGATGAATCTCTCCTGGCGGGAACAGCAAAATATCACCCG
GTCGGCAAACAAATTCTCGTCCCTGATTTTTCACCACCCCCTGACCGCGAATGGTGAGATTGAGAATATA
ACCTTTCATTCCCAGCGGTCGGTCGATAAAAAAATCGAGATAACCGTTGGCCTCAATCGGCGTTAAACCC
GCCACCAGATGGGCATTAAACGAGTATCCCGGCAGCAGGGGATCATTTTGCGCTTCAGCCATACTTTTCA
TACTCCCGCCATTCAGAGAAGAAACCAATTGTCCATATTGCATCAGACATTGCCGTCACTGCGTCTTTTA
CTGGCTCTTCTCGCTAACCAAACCGGTAACCCCGCTTATTAAAAGCATTCTGTAACAAAGCGGGACCAAA
GCCATGACAAAAACGCGTAACAAAAGTGTCTATAATCACGGCAGAAAAGTCCACATTGATTATTTGCACG
GCGTCACACTTTGCTATGCCATAGCATTTTTATCCATAAGATTAGCGGATCTTACCTGACGCTTTTTATC
GCAACTCTCTACTGTTTCTCCATACCCGTTTTTTTGGGCTAACATCTAGAAATAATTTTGTTTAACTTTA
AGAAGGAGATATACATATGAAATCTTCTCACCATCACCATCACCATGAAAACCTGTACTTCCAATCCAAT
ATTGGAAGTGGATAACGGATCCCTTGGCTGTTTTGGCGGATGAGAGAAGATTTTCAGCCTGATACAGATT
AAATCAGAACGCAGAAGCGGTCTGATAAAACAGAATTTGCCTGGCGGCAGTAGCGCGGTGGTCCCACCTG
ACCCCATGCCGAACTCAGAAGTGAAACGCCGTAGCGCCGATGGTAGTGTGGGGTCTCCCCATGCGAGAGT
AGGGAACTGCCAGGCATCAAATAAAACGAAAGGCTCAGTCGAAAGACTGGGCCTTTCGTTTTATCTGTTG
TTTGTCGGTGAACT
Features (pLannotate 1.2.2; 14 found; start..end, strand, type, name):
    106..210     +  promoter       AmpR promoter: bla
    211..1071    +  CDS            AmpR: β-lactamase; bla; confers resistance to ampicillin, carbenicillin, and related antibiotics
   1241..1829    +  rep_origin     ori: high-copy-number ColE1/pMB1/pBR322/pUC origin of replication
   2015..2155    -  misc_feature   bom: basis of mobility region from pBR322
   2257..2448    -  CDS            rop: Rop protein, which maintains plasmids at low copy number; rop
   2465..2845    +  CDS            YPB1_ECOLX: Protein predicted: Swiss-Prot protein existence level 4. From Escherichia coli.
   3087..3987    -  CDS            TcR (fragment): tetracycline efflux protein; tet; confers resistance to tetracycline
   4087..4962    -  CDS            araC: ARAC_ECOLI - Experimental evidence at protein level: Swiss-Prot protein existence level 1. Transcription factor that regulates the expression of several genes involved in the transport and metabolism of L-arabinose (PubMed:4362626, PubMed:328165, PubMed:6251457, PubMed:2962192, PubMed:6319708, PubMed:2231717, PubMed:1447222). Functions both as a positive and a negative regulator (PubMed:328165, PubMed:6251457). In the presence of arabinose, activates the expression of the araBAD, araE, araFGH and araJ promoters (PubMed:4362626, PubMed:328165, PubMed:6251457, PubMed:2962192, PubMed:6319708, Pub
   4989..5273    +  promoter       araBAD promoter: araBAD; promoter of the L-arabinose operon of E. coli; the araC regulatory gene is transcribed in the opposite direction (Guzman et al., 1995)
   5307..5329    +  RBS            RBS: efficient ribosome binding site from bacteriophage T7 gene 10 (Olins and Rangwala, 1989)
   5349..5366    +  CDS            6xHis: 6xHis affinity tag
   5367..5383    +  CDS            TEV site (fragment): tobacco etch virus (TEV) protease recognition and cleavage site
   5499..5614    +  ncRNA          5S rRNA: Accession: RF00001 - 5S ribosomal RNA
   5618..5664    +  terminator     rrnB T1 terminator: transcription terminator T1 from the E. coli rrnB gene
