>Addgene plasmid #37502 | pBad His6 TEV LIC cloning vector (8B) | addgene full sequence | sequence record 382465 | Addgene NGS Result
AGTTCACCGACAAACAACAGATAAAACGAAAGGCCCAGTCTTTCGACTGAGCCTTTCGTTTTATTTGATG
CCTGGCAGTTCCCTACTCTCGCATGGGGAGACCCCACACTACCATCGGCGCTACGGCGTTTCACTTCTGA
GTTCGGCATGGGGTCAGGTGGGACCACCGCGCTACTGCCGCCAGGCAAATTCTGTTTTATCAGACCGCTT
CTGCGTTCTGATTTAATCTGTATCAGGCTGAAAATCTTCTCTCATCCGCCAAAACAGCCAAGGGATCCGT
TATCCACTTCCAATATTGGATTGGAAGTACAGGTTTTCATGGTGATGGTGATGGTGAGAAGATTTCATAT
GTATATCTCCTTCTTAAAGTTAAACAAAATTATTTCTAGATGTTAGCCCAAAAAAACGGGTATGGAGAAA
CAGTAGAGAGTTGCGATAAAAAGCGTCAGGTAAGATCCGCTAATCTTATGGATAAAAATGCTATGGCATA
GCAAAGTGTGACGCCGTGCAAATAATCAATGTGGACTTTTCTGCCGTGATTATAGACACTTTTGTTACGC
GTTTTTGTCATGGCTTTGGTCCCGCTTTGTTACAGAATGCTTTTAATAAGCGGGGTTACCGGTTTGGTTA
GCGAGAAGAGCCAGTAAAAGACGCAGTGACGGCAATGTCTGATGCAATATGGACAATTGGTTTCTTCTCT
GAATGGCGGGAGTATGAAAAGTATGGCTGAAGCGCAAAATGATCCCCTGCTGCCGGGATACTCGTTTAAT
GCCCATCTGGTGGCGGGTTTAACGCCGATTGAGGCCAACGGTTATCTCGATTTTTTTATCGACCGACCGC
TGGGAATGAAAGGTTATATTCTCAATCTCACCATTCGCGGTCAGGGGGTGGTGAAAAATCAGGGACGAGA
ATTTGTTTGCCGACCGGGTGATATTTTGCTGTTCCCGCCAGGAGAGATTCATCACTACGGTCGTCATCCG
GAGGCTCGCGAATGGTATCACCAGTGGGTTTACTTTCGTCCGCGCGCCTACTGGCATGAATGGCTTAACT
GGCCGTCAATCTTTGCCAATACGGGGTTCTTTCGCCCGGATGAAGCGCACCAGCCGCATTTCAGCGACCT
GTTTGGGCAAATCATTAACGCCGGGCAAGGGGAAGGGCGCTATTCGGAGCTGCTGGCGATAAATCTGCTT
GAGCAATTGTTGCTGCGGCGCATGGAAGCGATTAACGAGTCGCTCCATCCACCGATGGATAATCGGGTAC
GCGAGGCTTGTCAGTACATCAGCGATCACCTGGCAGACAGCAATTTTGATATAGCCAGCGTCGCACAGCA
TGTTTGCTTGTCGCCGTCGCGTCTGTCACGTCTTTTCCGCCAGCAGTTAGGGATTAGCGTCTTAAGCTGG
CGCGAGGACCAACGTATCAGCCAGGCGAAGCTGCTTTTGAGCACCACCCGGATGCCTATCGCCACCGTCG
GTCGCAATGTTGGTTTTGACGATCAACTCTATTTCTCGCGGGTATTTAAAAAATGCACCGGGGCCAGCCC
GAGCGAGTTCCGTGCCGGTTGTGAAGAAAAAGTGAATGATGTAGCCGTCAAGTTGTCATAATTGGTAACG
AATCAGACAATTGACGGCTCGAGGGAGTAGCATAGGGTTTGCAGAATCCCTGCTTCGTCCATTTGACGGG
CACATTATGGCGGCCGCGATCCTCTACGCCGGACGCATCGTGGCCGGCATCACCGGCGCCACAGGTGCGG
TTGCTGGCGCCTATATCGCCGACATCACCGATGGGGAAGATCGGGCTCGCCACTTCGGGCTCATGAGCGC
TTGTTTCGGCGTGGGTATGGTGGCAGGCCCCGTGGCCGGGGGACTGTTGGGCGCCATCTCCTTGCATGCA
CCATTCCTTGCGGCGGCGGTGCTCAACGGCCTCAACCTACTACTGGGCTGCTTCCTAATGCAGGAGTCGC
ATAAGGGAGAGCGTCGACCGATGCCCTTGAGAGCCTTCAACCCAGTCAGCTCCTTCCGGTGGGCGCGGGG
CATGACTATCGTCGCCGCACTTATGACTGTCTTCTTTATCATGCAACTCGTAGGACAGGTGCCGGCAGCG
CTCTGGGTCATTTTCGGCGAGGACCGCTTTCGCTGGAGCGCGACGATGATCGGCCTGTCGCTTGCGGTAT
TCGGAATCTTGCACGCCCTCGCTCAAGCCTTCGTCACTGGTCCCGCCACCAAACGTTTCGGCGAGAAGCA
GGCCATTATCGCCGGCATGGCGGCCGACGCGCTGGGCTACGTCTTGCTGGCGTTCGCGACGCGAGGCTGG
ATGGCCTTCCCCATTATGATTCTTCTCGCTTCCGGCGGCATCGGGATGCCCGCGTTGCAGGCCATGCTGT
CCAGGCAGGTAGATGACGACCATCAGGGACAGCTTCAAGGATCGCTCGCGGCTCTTACCAGCCTAACTTC
GATCATTGGACCGCTGATCGTCACGGCGATTTATGCCGCCTCGGCGAGCACATGGAACGGGTTGGCATGG
ATTGTAGGCGCCGCCCTATACCTTGTCTGCCTCCCCGCGTTGCGTCGCGGTGCATGGAGCCGGGCCACCT
CGACCTGAATGGAAGCCGGCGGCACCTCGCTAACGGATTCACCACTCCAAGAATTGGAGCCAATCAATTC
TTGCGGAGAACTGTGAATGCGCAAACCAACCCTTGGCAGAACATATCCATCGCGTCCGCCATCTCCAGCA
GCCGCACGCGGCGCATCTCGGGCAGCGTTGGGTCCTGGCCACGGGTGCGCATGATCGTGCTCCTGTCGTT
GAGGACCCGGCTAGGCTGGCGGGGTTGCCTTACTGGTTAGCAGAATGAATCACCGATACGCGAGCGAACG
TGAAGCGACTGCTGCTGCAAAACGTCTGCGACCTGAGCAACAACATGAATGGTCTTCGGTTTCCGTGTTT
CGTAAAGTCTGGAAACGCGGAAGTCAGCGCCCTGCACCATTATGTTCCGGATCTGCATCGCAGGATGCTG
CTGGCTACCCTGTGGAACACCTACATCTGTATTAACGAAGCGCTGGCATTGACCCTGAGTGATTTTTCTC
TGGTCCCGCCGCATCCATACCGCCAGTTGTTTACCCTCACAACGTTCCAGTAACCGGGCATGTTCATCAT
CAGTAACCCGTATCGTGAGCATCCTCTCTCGTTTCATCGGTATCATTACCCCCATGAACAGAAATCCCCC
TTACACGGAGGCATCAGTGACCAAACAGGAAAAAACCGCCCTTAACATGGCCCGCTTTATCAGAAGCCAG
ACATTAACGCTTCTGGAGAAACTCAACGAGCTGGACGCGGATGAACAGGCAGACATCTGTGAATCGCTTC
ACGACCACGCTGATGAGCTTTACCGCAGCTGCCTCGCGCGTTTCGGTGATGACGGTGAAAACCTCTGACA
CATGCAGCTCCCGGAGACGGTCACAGCTTGTCTGTAAGCGGATGCCGGGAGCAGACAAGCCCGTCAGGGC
GCGTCAGCGGGTGTTGGCGGGTGTCGGGGCGCAGCCATGACCCAGTCACGTAGCGATAGCGGAGTGTATA
CTGGCTTAACTATGCGGCATCAGAGCAGATTGTACTGAGAGTGCACCATATGCGGTGTGAAATACCGCAC
AGATGCGTAAGGAGAAAATACCGCATCAGGCGCTCTTCCGCTTCCTCGCTCACTGACTCGCTGCGCTCGG
TCGTTCGGCTGCGGCGAGCGGTATCAGCTCACTCAAAGGCGGTAATACGGTTATCCACAGAATCAGGGGA
TAACGCAGGAAAGAACATGTGAGCAAAAGGCCAGCAAAAGGCCAGGAACCGTAAAAAGGCCGCGTTGCTG
GCGTTTTTCCATAGGCTCCGCCCCCCTGACGAGCATCACAAAAATCGACGCTCAAGTCAGAGGTGGCGAA
ACCCGACAGGACTATAAAGATACCAGGCGTTTCCCCCTGGAAGCTCCCTCGTGCGCTCTCCTGTTCCGAC
CCTGCCGCTTACCGGATACCTGTCCGCCTTTCTCCCTTCGGGAAGCGTGGCGCTTTCTCATAGCTCACGC
TGTAGGTATCTCAGTTCGGTGTAGGTCGTTCGCTCCAAGCTGGGCTGTGTGCACGAACCCCCCGTTCAGC
CCGACCGCTGCGCCTTATCCGGTAACTATCGTCTTGAGTCCAACCCGGTAAGACACGACTTATCGCCACT
GGCAGCAGCCACTGGTAACAGGATTAGCAGAGCGAGGTATGTAGGCGGTGCTACAGAGTTCTTGAAGTGG
TGGCCTAACTACGGCTACACTAGAAGGACAGTATTTGGTATCTGCGCTCTGCTGAAGCCAGTTACCTTCG
GAAAAAGAGTTGGTAGCTCTTGATCCGGCAAACAAACCACCGCTGGTAGCGGTGGTTTTTTTGTTTGCAA
GCAGCAGATTACGCGCAGAAAAAAAGGATCTCAAGAAGATCCTTTGATCTTTTCTACGGGGTCTGACGCT
CAGTGGAACGAAAACTCACGTTAAGGGATTTTGGTCATGAGATTATCAAAAAGGATCTTCACCTAGATCC
TTTTAAATTAAAAATGAAGTTTTAAATCAATCTAAAGTATATATGAGTAAACTTGGTCCCGGGTTACCAA
TGCTTAATCAGTGAGGCACCTATCTCAGCGATCTGTCTATTTCGTTCATCCATAGTTGCCTGACTCCCCG
TCGTGTAGATAACTACGATACGGGAGGGCTTACCATCTGGCCCCAGTGCTGCAATGATACCGCGAGACCC
ACGCTCACCGGCTCCAGATTTATCAGCAATAAACCAGCCAGCCGGAAGGGCCGAGCGCAGAAGTGGTCCT
GCAACTTTATCCGCCTCCATCCAGTCTATTAATTGTTGCCGGGAAGCTAGAGTAAGTAGTTCGCCAGTTA
ATAGTTTGCGCAACGTTGTTGCCATTGCTGCAGGCATCGTGGTGTCACGCTCGTCGTTTGGTATGGCTTC
ATTCAGCTCCGGTTCCCAACGATCAAGGCGAGTTACATGATCCCCCATGTTGTGCAAAAAAGCGGTTAGC
TCCTTCGGTCCTCCGATCGTTGTCAGAAGTAAGTTGGCCGCAGTGTTATCACTCATGGTTATGGCAGCAC
TGCATAATTCTCTTACTGTCATGCCATCCGTAAGATGCTTTTCTGTGACTGGTGAGTACTCAACCAAGTC
ATTCTGAGAATAGTGTATGCGGCGACCGAGTTGCTCTTGCCCGGCGTCAACACGGGATAATACCGCGCCA
CATAGCAGAACTTTAAAAGTGCTCATCATTGGAAAACGTTCTTCGGGGCGAAAACTCTCAAGGATCTTAC
CGCTGTTGAGATCCAGTTCGATGTAACCCACTCGTGCACCCAACTGATCTTCAGCATCTTTTACTTTCAC
CAGCGTTTCTGGGTGAGCAAAAACAGGAAGGCAAAATGCCGCAAAAAAGGGAATAAGGGCGACACGGAAA
TGTTGAATACTCATACTCTTCCTTTTTCAATGTTATTGAAGCATTTATCAGGGTTATTGTCTCATGAGCG
GATACATATTTGAATGTATTTAGAAAAATAAACAAATAGGGGTTCCGCGCACATTTCCCCGAAAAGTGCC
ACCTGACGTCTAAGAAACCATTATTATCATGACATTAACCTATAAAAATAGGCGTATCACGAGGCCCTTT
CGTCTTCAAGAATT
Features (pLannotate 1.2.2; 14 found; start..end, strand, type, name):
     21..67      -  terminator     rrnB T1 terminator: transcription terminator T1 from the E. coli rrnB gene
     69..184     -  ncRNA          5S rRNA: Accession: RF00001 - 5S ribosomal RNA
    302..318     -  CDS            TEV site (fragment): tobacco etch virus (TEV) protease recognition and cleavage site
    319..336     -  CDS            6xHis: 6xHis affinity tag
    356..378     -  RBS            RBS: efficient ribosome binding site from bacteriophage T7 gene 10 (Olins and Rangwala, 1989)
    412..696     -  promoter       araBAD promoter: araBAD; promoter of the L-arabinose operon of E. coli; the araC regulatory gene is transcribed in the opposite direction (Guzman et al., 1995)
    723..1601    +  CDS            araC: L-arabinose regulatory protein; araC
   1698..2598    +  CDS            TcR (fragment): tetracycline efflux protein; tet; confers resistance to tetracycline
   2840..3220    -  CDS            YPB1_ECOLX: Protein predicted: Swiss-Prot protein existence level 4. From Escherichia coli.
   3237..3428    +  CDS            rop: Rop protein, which maintains plasmids at low copy number; rop
   3530..3670    +  misc_feature   bom: basis of mobility region from pBR322
   3856..4444    -  rep_origin     ori: high-copy-number ColE1/pMB1/pBR322/pUC origin of replication
   4614..5474    -  CDS            AmpR: β-lactamase; bla; confers resistance to ampicillin, carbenicillin, and related antibiotics
   5475..5579    -  promoter       AmpR promoter: bla
