[The description below was written by a language model from this plasmid's Addgene catalogue record and pLannotate feature annotations shown in this document.]
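Description:
pBad His6 TEV LIC cloning vector (8B) is an empty 5,684 bp bacterial expression backbone of the pBAD type, designed to receive an open reading frame by ligation-independent cloning and to express it in E. coli under arabinose control. It replicates from a ColE1/pMB1-family origin accompanied by the rop gene and the pBR322 bom region, consistent with the low copy number recorded for it, and is selected with ampicillin through a β-lactamase gene driven by its own promoter. A fragment of the tetracycline efflux gene and a small predicted E. coli ORF are also annotated; these appear to be pBR322-derived remnants, and tetracycline is not listed as a selection.

The expression cassette consists of the araBAD promoter with the divergently transcribed araC regulator, a ribosome binding site from bacteriophage T7 gene 10, a 6xHis tag and a TEV protease recognition site. Downstream lie a 5S rRNA segment and the rrnB T1 terminator. The TEV site is annotated only as a fragment, presumably because it abuts the LIC junction, which lies between the tag and the terminator region. The vector is linearised at this site, and an insert carrying the matching LIC overhangs anneals after T4 polymerase treatment. The resulting protein carries an N-terminal His6 tag for affinity purification that can be removed with TEV protease. AraC activates the promoter when L-arabinose is present, and the depositor notes that glucose further suppresses leaky expression, making the vector suited to proteins that need tightly controlled induction, in protease-deficient E. coli strains. The two feature tables, from the depositor sequence and the repository's sequencing result, show the same elements in opposite orientations.
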