Addgene plasmid #37502: pBad His6 TEV LIC cloning vector (8B)
Purpose: (Empty Backbone)
Depositing lab: Scott Gradia. Depositing organization: University of California, Berkeley.
Backbone
  Vector backbone: pBAD
  Backbone size (bp): 5684
  Vector type: Bacterial Expression
  Promoter: araBAD arabinose
  Tag / fusion protein: His6 (N terminal on backbone); TEV recognition (N terminal on backbone)
Growth in bacteria
  Bacterial resistance: Ampicillin, 100 μg/mL
  Growth temperature: 37°C
  Growth strain: XL1 Blue
  Copy number: Low Copy
Gene/Insert
  Cloning method: Ligation Independent Cloning
  Sequencing primers: 5′ ARA F (5'cattctgtaacaaagcggga); 3′ ARA Rv (5'ctgttttatcagaccgcttc)
Terms and licenses: Academic/Nonprofit Terms; Industry Terms: Not Available to Industry
Depositor comments: This plasmid is an empty vector. Your gene can be inserted via LIC cloning. 8-series vectors are induced with L-arabinose for tighter control of expression. Glucose can be added to the medium to further inhibit leaky expression. The plasmid can be expressed in any E. coli line that lacks proteases. 8B adds a TEV-cleavable His6 tag to the N-terminus of your protein. To clone into this vector, add LIC v1 tags to the 5' end of your PCR primers. Forward - 5'TACTTCCAATCCAATGCA3' Reverse - 5'TTATCCACTTCCAATGTTATTA3' Linearize the plasmid with SspI and gel purify. When digesting the DNA with T4 polymerase, use dCTP for insert and dGTP for vector. More information on this vector can be found through http://qb3.berkeley.edu/qb3/macrolab/
How to cite: pBad His6 TEV LIC cloning vector (8B) was a gift from Scott Gradia (Addgene plasmid # 37502)
