>Addgene plasmid #37502 | pBad His6 TEV LIC cloning vector (8B) | addgene partial sequence | sequence record 50868 | pBAD-F 5'-ATGCCATAGCATTTTTATCC-3'
GAGCTTTTTATCGCAACTCTCTACTGTTTCTCCATACCCGTTTTTTTGGGCTAACATCTAGAAATAATTT
TGTTTAACTTTAAGAAGGAGATATACATATGAAATCTTCTCACCATCACCATCACCATGAAAACCTGTAC
TTCCAATCCAATATTGGAAGTGGATAACGGATCCCTTGGCTGTTTTGGCGGATGAGAGAAGATTTTCAGC
CTGATACAGATTAAATCAGAACGCAGAAGCGGTCTGATAAAACAGAATTTGCCTGGCGGCAGTAGCGCGG
TGGTCCCACCTGACCCCATGCCGAACTCAGAAGTGAAACGCCGTAGCGCCGATGGTAGTGTGGGGTCTCC
CCATGCGAGAGTAGGGAACTGCCAGGCATCAAATAAAACGAAAGGCTCAGTCGAAAGACTGGGCCTTTCG
TTTTATCTGTTGTTTGTCGGTGAACTAATTCTTGAAGACGAAAGGGCCTCGTGATACGCCTATTTTTATA
GGTTAATGTCATGATAATAATGGTTTCTTAGACGTCAGGTGGCACTTTTCGGGGAAATGTGCGCGGAACC
CCTATTTGTTTATTTTTCTAAATACATTCAAATATGTATCCGCTCATGAGACAATAACCCTGATAAATGC
TTCAATAACATTGAAAAAGGAAGAGTATGAGTATTCAACATTTCCGTGTCGCCCTTATTCCCTTTTTTGC
GGCATTTTGCCTTCCTGTTTTTGCTCACCCAGAAACGCTGGTGAAAGTAAAAGATGCTGAAGATCAGTTG
GGTGCACGAGTGGGTTACATCGAACTGGATCTCAACAGCGGTAAGATCCTTGAGAGTTTTCGCCCCGAAG
AACGTTTTCCAATGATGAGCACTTTTAAAGTTCTGCTATGTGGCGCGGTATTATCCCGTGTTGACGCCGG
GCAAGAG
